Addgene plasmid #128851: pJ211_rha_WT_low
Purpose: Low copy number plasmid for expression of E. coli flagellin from a rhamnose-inducible promoter
Depositing lab: Mark Pallen. Depositing organization: Quadram Institute Bioscience. Publication: Restoration of wild-type motility to flagellin-knockout Escherichia coli by varying promoter, copy number and induction strength in plasmid-based expression of flagellin. Thomson NM, Pallen MJ. Curr Res Biotechnol. 2020 Nov;2:45-52. doi: 10.1016/j.crbiot.2020.03.001. PubMed 33381753.
Backbone
  Vector backbone: pJ211
  Backbone manufacturer: ATUM
  Backbone size w/o insert (bp): 2500
  Vector type: Bacterial Expression
Growth in bacteria
  Bacterial resistance: Kanamycin, 50 μg/mL
  Growth temperature: 37°C
  Growth strain: DH5alpha
  Copy number: Low Copy
Gene/Insert
  Gene/Insert name: Flagellin
  Species: E. coli
  Insert size (bp): 1497
Terms and licenses: Academic/Nonprofit Terms; Industry Terms: Not Available to Industry
How to cite: pJ211_rha_WT_low was a gift from Mark Pallen (Addgene plasmid # 128851 ; http://n2t.net/addgene:128851 ; RRID:Addgene_128851)
