[The description below was written by a language model from this plasmid's Addgene catalogue record and pLannotate feature annotations shown in this document.]
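Description:
pJ211_rha_WT_low is a low-copy bacterial expression plasmid built on the commercial pJ211 backbone and designed to produce Escherichia coli flagellin under rhamnose control. The sequenced record is 5,661 nt, which is noticeably larger than the sum of the catalogued backbone (about 2.5 kb) and insert (about 1.5 kb) sizes; the record does not explain this difference. Replication relies on the IncP-type oriV together with the trfA gene, whose product acts in trans to bind and activate oriV, an arrangement consistent with the stated low copy number. Selection is by kanamycin, through an aph(3')-Ia aminoglycoside phosphotransferase gene that the annotation places downstream of a fragment of the bla (AmpR) promoter and followed by rrnB T1 and T7Te terminators. A short fragment of Tn5 transposase coding sequence lies between oriV and trfA and appears to be a remnant rather than a functional gene.

The payload is the wild-type fliC coding sequence from E. coli K-12, encoding the flagellin subunit that polymerises to form the flagellar filament. It sits directly downstream of the rhaB promoter of the rhaBAD operon, which is induced by L-rhamnose and repressed by D-glucose in the presence of RhaR and RhaS; no rhaR or rhaS genes are annotated on the plasmid, so these regulators are presumably supplied by the host. An rrnB T1 terminator fragment and adjacent 5S rRNA-derived sequence upstream insulate the promoter from read-through transcription. No tags are annotated on fliC. According to the associated work, the plasmid belongs to a study varying promoter, copy number and induction strength to restore wild-type motility in flagellin-knockout E. coli.
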