Features (pLannotate 1.2.2; 12 found; start..end, strand, type, name):
     90..130     +  terminator     rrnB T1 terminator (fragment): transcription terminator T1 from the E. coli rrnB gene
    172..290     +  promoter       rhaB promoter: promoter of the E. coli rhaBAD operon, conferring tight induction with L-rhamnose and repression with D-glucose in the presence of RhaR and RhaS (Giacalone et al., 2006)
    314..1807    +  CDS            fliC: FLIC_ECOLI - Also known as flaF, hag. Experimental evidence at protein level: Swiss-Prot protein existence level 1. Flagellin is the subunit protein which polymerizes to form the filaments of bacterial flagella. From Escherichia coli (strain K12).
   2379..2910    +  rep_origin     oriV: incP origin of replication
   2970..3251    +  CDS            tnpA (fragment): TN5P_ECOLX - Also known as tnp. Experimental evidence at protein level: Swiss-Prot protein existence level 1. Mediates transposition of transposon Tn5 by a 'cut and paste' mechanism. First, the monomeric transposase binds the 19 bp inverted DNA repeats flanking the transposon. Then, dimerization of the DNA- bound transposase creates a synaptic DNA complex. After nicking of the first DNA strand, excision of the transposon proceeds through a series of intermediates. The transposase then mediates the insertion of the transposon at a new site by strand transfer. The activity of the wild- type tran
   3303..4451    +  CDS            trfA: trans-acting replication protein that binds to and activates oriV
   4514..4541    -  terminator     T7Te terminator: phage T7 early transcription terminator
   4557..4628    -  terminator     rrnB T1 terminator: transcription terminator T1 from the E. coli rrnB gene
   4641..5450    -  CDS            KanR: aminoglycoside phosphotransferase; aph(3')-Ia; confers resistance to kanamycin in bacteria or G418 (Geneticin®) in eukaryotes
   5453..5549    -  promoter       AmpR promoter (fragment): bla
   5579..5603    -  CDS            KanR (fragment): aminoglycoside phosphotransferase; aph(3')-Ia; confers resistance to kanamycin in bacteria or G418 (Geneticin®) in eukaryotes
   5632..86      +  ncRNA          5S rRNA (across the origin): Accession: RF00001 - 5S ribosomal RNA
>Addgene plasmid #128851 | pJ211_rha_WT_low | addgene full sequence | sequence record 271732 | Addgene NGS Result
TGACCCCATGCCGAACTCAGAAGTGAAACGCCGTAGCGCCGATGGTAGTGTGGGGACTCCCCATGCGAGA
GTAGGGAACTGCCAGGCATCAAATAAAACGAAAGGCTCAGTCGAAAGACTGGGCCTTTCGCCCGGGCTAA
TTAGGGGGTGTCGCCCTTCGCTGAAGTCGACCACCACAATTCAGCAAATTGTGAACATCATCACGTTCAT
CTTTCCCTGGTTGCCAATGGCCCATTTTCCTGTCAGTAACGAGAAGGTCGCGTATTCAGGCGCTTTTTAG
ACTGGTCGTAATGAAATTCAGCAGGATCACACCATGGCACAAGTCATTAATACCAACAGCCTCTCGCTGA
TCACTCAAAATAATATCAACAAGAACCAGTCTGCGCTGTCGAGTTCTATCGAGCGTCTGTCTTCTGGCTT
GCGTATTAACAGCGCGAAGGATGACGCAGCGGGTCAGGCGATTGCTAACCGTTTCACCTCTAACATTAAA
GGCCTGACTCAGGCGGCCCGTAACGCCAACGACGGTATCTCCGTTGCGCAGACCACCGAAGGCGCGCTGT
CCGAAATCAACAACAACTTACAGCGTGTGCGTGAACTGACGGTACAGGCCACTACCGGTACTAACTCTGA
GTCTGATCTGTCTTCTATCCAGGACGAAATTAAATCCCGTCTGGATGAAATTGACCGCGTATCTGGTCAG
ACCCAGTTCAACGGCGTGAACGTGCTGGCAAAAAATGGCTCCATGAAAATCCAGGTTGGCGCAAATGATA
ACCAGACTATCACTATCGATCTGAAGCAGATTGATGCTAAAACTCTTGGCCTTGATGGTTTTAGCGTTAA
AAATAACGATACAGTTACCACTAGTGCTCCAGTAACTGCTTTTGGTGCTACCACCACAAACAATATTAAA
CTTACTGGAATTACCCTTTCTACGGAAGCAGCCACTGATACTGGCGGAACTAACCCAGCTTCAATTGAGG
GTGTTTATACTGATAATGGTAATGATTACTATGCGAAAATCACCGGTGGTGATAACGATGGGAAGTATTA
CGCAGTAACAGTTGCTAATGATGGTACAGTGACAATGGCGACTGGAGCAACGGCAAATGCAACTGTAACT
GATGCAAATACTACTAAAGCTACAACTATCACTTCAGGCGGTACACCTGTTCAGATTGATAATACTGCAG
GTTCCGCAACTGCCAACCTTGGTGCTGTTAGCTTAGTAAAACTGCAGGATTCCAAGGGTAATGATACCGA
TACATATGCGCTTAAAGATACAAATGGCAATCTTTACGCTGCGGATGTGAATGAAACTACTGGTGCTGTT
TCTGTTAAAACTATTACCTATACTGACTCTTCCGGTGCCGCCAGTTCTCCAACCGCGGTCAAACTGGGCG
GAGATGATGGCAAAACAGAAGTGGTCGATATTGATGGTAAAACATACGATTCTGCCGATTTAAATGGCGG
TAATCTGCAAACAGGTTTGACTGCTGGTGGTGAGGCTCTGACTGCTGTTGCAAATGGTAAAACCACGGAT
CCGCTGAAAGCGCTGGACGATGCTATCGCATCTGTAGACAAATTCCGTTCTTCCCTCGGTGCGGTGCAAA
ACCGTCTGGATTCCGCGGTTACCAACCTGAACAACACCACTACCAACCTGTCTGAAGCGCAGTCCCGTAT
TCAGGACGCCGACTATGCGACCGAAGTGTCCAATATGTCGAAAGCGCAGATCATCCAGCAGGCCGGTAAC
TCCGTGTTGGCAAAAGCTAACCAGGTACCGCAGCAGGTTCTGTCTCTGCTGCAGGGTTAAGAATTCTGAT
CACACTGGCTACCTTTGGGTGGCCTTTTTTTATCGTCAAAAGGGCGACACAAAAGGTATTCTAAATGCAT
AATAAATACTGATAACATCTTATAGTTTGTATTATATTTTGTATTATCGTTGACATGTATAATTTTGATA
TCAAAAACTGATTTTCCCTTTATTATTTTCGAGATTTATTTTCTTAATTCTCTTTAACAAACTAGAAATA
TTGTATATACAAAAAATCATAAATAATAGATGAATAGTTTAATTATAGGTGTTCATCAATCGAAAAAGCA
ACGTATCTTATTTAAAGTGCGTTGCTTTTTTCTCATTTATAAGGTTAAATAATTCTCATATATCAAGCAA
AGTGACAGGCGCCCTTAAATATTCTGACAAATGCTCTTTCCCTAAACTCCCCCCATAAAAAAACCCGCCG
AAGCGGGTTTTTACGTTATTTGCGGATTAACGATTACTCGTTATCAGAACCGCCCAGGATGCCTGGCAGT
TCCCTACTCTCGCCGCTGCGCTCGGTCGTTCGGCTGCGGGACCTCAGCGCTAGCGCAGAGCCATGTAGGG
CCGCCGGCGTTGTGGATACCTCGCGGAAAACTTGGCCCTCACTGACAGATGAGGGGCGGACGTTGACACT
TGAGGGGCCGACTCACCCGGCGCGGCGTTGACAGATGAGGGGCAGGCTCGATTTCGGCCGGCGACGTGGA
GCTGGCCAGCCTCGCAAATCGGCGAAAACGCCTGATTTTACGCGAGTTTCCCACAGATGATGTGGACAAG
CCTGGGGATAAGTGCCCTGCGGTATTGACACTTGAGGGGCGCGACTACTGACAGATGAGGGGCGCGATCC
TTGACACTTGAGGGGCAGAGTGCTGACAGATGAGGGGCGCACCTATTGACATTTGAGGGGCTGTCCACAG
GCAGAAAATCCAGCATTTGCAAGGGTTTCCGCCCGTTTTTCGGCCACCGCTAACCTGTCTTTTAACCTGC
TTTTAAACCAATATTTATAAACCTTGTTTTTAACCAGGGCTGCGCCCTGTGCGCGTGACCGCGCACGCCG
AAGGGGGGTGCCCCCCCTTCTCGAACCCTCCCGGCCCGCTAACGCGGGCCTCCCATCCCCCCAGGGGCTG
CGCCCCTCGGCCGCGAACGGCCTCACCCCAAAAATGGCAGCCACGTAGAAAGCCAGTCCGCAGAAACGGT
GCTGACCCCGGATGAATGTCAGCTACTGGGCTATCTGGACAAGGGAAAACGCAAGCGCAAAGAGAAAGCA
GGTAGCTTGCAGTGGGCTTACATGGCGATAGCTAGACTGGGCGGTTTTATGGACAGCAAGCGAACCGGAA
TTGCCAGCTGGGGCGCCCTCTGGTAAGGTTGGGAAGCCCTGCAAAGTAAACTGGATGGCTTTCTTGCCGC
CAAGGATCTGATGGCGCAGGGGATCAAGATCGACGGATCGATCCGGGGAATTAATTCCGGGGCAATCCCG
CAAGGAGGGTGAATGAATCGGACGTTTGACCGGAAGGCATACAGGCAAGAACTGATCGACGCGGGGTTTT
CCGCCGAGGATGCCGAAACCATCGCAAGCCGCACCGTCATGCGTGCGCCCCGCGAAACCTTCCAGTCCGT
CGGCTCGATAGTCCAGCAAGCTACGGCCAAGATCGAGCGCGACAGCGTGCAACTGGCTCCCCCTGCCCTG
CCCGCGCCATCGGCCGCCGTGGAGCGTTCGCGTCGTCTCGAACAGGAGGCGGCAGGTTTGGCGAAGTCGA
TGACCATCGACACGCGAGGAACTATGACGACCAAGAAGCGAAAAACCGCCGGCGAGGACCTGGCAAAACA
GGTCAGCGAAGCCAAGCAGGCCGCGTTGCTGAAACACACGAAGCAGCAGATCAAGGAAATGCAGCTTTCC
TTGTTCGATATTGCGCCGTGGCCGGACACGATGCGAGCGATGCCAAACGACACGGCCCGCTCTGCCCTGT
TCACCACGCGCAACAAGAAAATCCCGCGCGAGGCGCTGCAAAACAAGGTCATTTTCCACGTCAACAAGGA
CGTGAAGATCACCTACACCGGCGTCGAGCTGCGGGCCGACGATGACGAACTGGTGTGGCAGCAGGTGTTG
GAGTACGCGAAGCGCACCCCTATCGGCGAGCCGATCACCTTCACGTTCTACGAGCTTTGCCAGGACCTGG
GCTGGTCGATCAATGGCCGGTATTACACGAAGGCCGAGGAATGCCTGTCGCGCCTACAGGCGACGGCGAT
GGGCTTCACGTCCGACCGCGTTGGGCACCTGGAATCGGTGTCGCTGCTGCACCGCTTCCGCGTCCTGGAC
CGTGGCAAGAAAACGTCCCGTTGCCAGGTCCTGATCGACGAGGAAATCGTCGTGCTGTTTGCTGGCGACC
ACTACACGAAATTCATATGGGAGAAGTACCGCAAGCTGTCGCCGACGGCCCGACGGATGTTCGACTATTT
CAGCTCGCACCGGGAGCCGTACCCGCTCAAGCTGGAAACCTTCCGCCTCATGTGCGGATCGGATTCCACC
CGCGTGAAGAAGTGGCGCGAGCAGGTCGGCGAAGCCTGCGAAGAGTTGCGAGGCAGCGGCCTGGTGGAAC
ACGCCTGGGTCAATGATGACCTGGTGCATTGCAAACGCTAGGGCCTTGTGGGGTCAGTTCCGGCTGGGGG
TTCAGCAGCCACCTGCATCGCCCTAGGTATAAACGCAGAAAGGCCCACCCGAAGGTGAGCCAGTGTGACT
CTAGTAGAGAGCGTTCACCGACAAACAACAGATAAAACGAAAGGCCCAGTCTTTCGACTGAGCCTTTCGT
TTTATTTGATGCCTGGAAGCTTAGAAAAACTCATCGAGCATCAAATGAAATTGCAATTTATTCATATCAG
GATTATCAATACCATATTTTTGAAAAAGCCGTTTCTGTAATGAAGGAGAAAACTCACCGAGGCAGTTCCA
TAGGATGGCAAGATCCTGGTATCGGTCTGCGATTCCGACTCGTCCAACATCAATACAACCTATTAATTTC
CCCTCGTCAAAAATAAGGTTATCAAGTGAGAAATCACCATGAGTGACGACTGAATCCGGTGAGAATGGCA
AAAGTTTATGCATTTCTTTCCAGACTTGTTCAACAGGCCAGCCATTACGCTCGTCATCAAAATCACTCGC
ATCAACCAAACCGTTATTCATTCGTGATTGCGCCTGAGCGAGGCGAAATACGCGATCGCTGTTAAAAGGA
CAATTACAAACAGGAATCGAGTGCAACCGGCGCAGGAACACTGCCAGCGCATCAACAATATTTTCACCTG
AATCAGGATATTCTTCTAATACCTGGAACGCTGTTTTTCCGGGGATCGCAGTGGTGAGTAACCATGCATC
ATCAGGAGTACGGATAAAATGCTTGATGGTCGGAAGTGGCATAAATTCCGTCAGCCAGTTTAGTCTGACC
ATCTCATCTGTAACATCATTGGCAACGCTACCTTTGCCATGTTTCAGAAACAACTCTGGCGCATCGGGCT
TCCCATACAAGCGATAGATTGTCGCACCTGATTGCCCGACATTATCGCGAGCCCATTTATACCCATATAA
ATCAGCATCCATGTTGGAATTTAATCGCGGCCTCGACGTTTCCCGTTGAATATGGCTCATATTCTTCCTT
TTTCAATATTATTGAAGCATTTATCAGGGTTATTGTCTCATGAGCGGATACATATTTGAATGTATTTAGA
AAAATAAACAAATAGGGGTCAGTGTTACAACCAATTAACCAATTCTGAACATTATCGCGAGCCCATTTAT
ACCTGAATATGGCTCATAACACCCCTTGTTTGCCTGGCGGCAGTAGCGCGGTGGTCCCACC
